>Addgene plasmid #161233 | pDONR221-SLC2A12_STOP | addgene full sequence | sequence record 337931 | Addgene NGS Result
CAAATAATGATTTTATTTTGACTGATAGTGACCTGTTCGTTGCAACACATTGATGAGCAATGCTTTTTTA
TAATGCCAACTTTGTACAAAAAAGCAGGCTCCACCATGGTGCCTGTGGAGAATACCGAGGGCCCATCCCT
GCTGAACCAGAAGGGCACCGCCGTGGAGACAGAGGGAAGCGGATCCAGGCACCCACCTTGGGCCAGAGGC
TGCGGCATGTTCACCTTTCTGAGCTCCGTGACAGCAGCCGTGTCCGGACTGCTGGTGGGATACGAGCTGG
GCATCATCTCTGGCGCCCTGCTGCAGATCAAGACCCTGCTGGCCCTGAGCTGTCACGAGCAGGAGATGGT
GGTGTCTAGCCTGGTCATCGGCGCCCTGCTGGCATCCCTGACCGGAGGCGTGCTGATCGACAGATATGGC
CGGAGAACAGCCATCATCCTGTCCTCTTGCCTGCTGGGCCTGGGCTCTCTGGTGCTGATCCTGTCTCTGA
GCTACACCGTGCTGATCGTGGGCCGCATCGCCATCGGCGTGTCCATCTCTCTGAGCTCCATCGCCACATG
CGTGTACATCGCAGAGATCGCACCTCAGCACAGGAGGGGACTGCTGGTGAGCCTGAATGAGCTGATGATC
GTGATCGGCATCCTGTCCGCCTACATCTCTAATTATGCCTTCGCCAACGTGTTTCACGGCTGGAAGTACA
TGTTCGGACTGGTCATCCCACTGGGCGTGCTGCAGGCAATCGCCATGTATTTCCTGCCACCCAGCCCTCG
GTTCCTGGTCATGAAGGGACAGGAGGGAGCAGCATCTAAGGTGCTGGGCCGGCTGAGAGCCCTGAGCGAC
ACCACAGAGGAGCTGACCGTGATCAAGTCTAGCCTGAAGGATGAGTACCAGTATAGCTTCTGGGACCTGT
TTAGATCCAAGGATAACATGAGGACCCGCATCATGATCGGCCTGACACTGGTGTTCTTTGTGCAGATCAC
CGGCCAGCCAAATATCCTGTTCTACGCCTCCACAGTGCTGAAGTCTGTGGGCTTTCAGAGCAACGAGGCA
GCATCTCTGGCAAGCACCGGAGTGGGCGTGGTGAAAGTGATCTCTACCATCCCAGCCACACTGCTGGTGG
ACCACGTGGGCAGCAAGACATTTCTGTGCATCGGCTCCTCTGTGATGGCCGCCTCCCTGGTGACCATGGG
CATCGTGAATCTGAACATCCACATGAATTTCACACACATCTGTAGGTCCCACAATTCTATCAACCAGAGC
CTGGACGAGTCCGTGATCTACGGCCCCGGCAACCTGTCCACCAACAATAACACACTGCGGGATCACTTTA
AGGGCATCAGCTCCCACTCTAGATCTAGCCTGATGCCTCTGAGGAATGACGTGGATAAGAGGGGAGAGAC
CACAAGCGCCTCCCTGCTGAACGCAGGACTGAGCCACACCGAGTACCAGATCGTGACAGACCCAGGCGAT
GTGCCCGCCTTCCTGAAGTGGCTGAGCCTGGCCTCCCTGCTGGTGTATGTGGCCGCCTTTAGCATCGGCC
TGGGCCCTATGCCATGGCTGGTGCTGTCCGAGATCTTCCCAGGAGGAATCAGGGGAAGAGCAATGGCACT
GACCTCCTCTATGAATTGGGGCATCAACCTGCTGATCTCCCTGACATTCCTGACCGTGACAGATCTGATC
GGCCTGCCTTGGGTGTGCTTTATCTACACCATCATGTCTCTGGCCAGCCTGCTGTTCGTGGTCATGTTTA
TCCCAGAGACAAAGGGCTGCTCCCTGGAGCAGATCTCTATGGAGCTGGCCAAGGTGAACTACGTGAAGAA
CAACATCTGTTTCATGAGCCACCACCAGGAGGAGCTGGTGCCCAAGCAGCCTCAGAAGCGGAAGCCACAG
GAGCAGCTGCTGGAGTGCAACAAGCTGTGCGGAAGGGGACAGTCTAGGCAGCTGAGCCCCGAGACCTAAG
ACCCAGCTTTCTTGTACAAAGTTGGCATTATAAGAAAGCATTGCTTATCAATTTGTTGCAACGAACAGGT
CACTATCAGTCAAAATAAAATCATTATTTGCCATCCAGCTGATATCCCCTATAGTGAGTCGTATTACATG
GTCATAGCTGTTTCCTGGCAGCTCTGGCCCGTGTCTCAAAATCTCTGATGTTACATTGCACAAGATAAAA
ATATATCATCATGAACAATAAAACTGTCTGCTTACATAAACAGTAATACAAGGGGTGTTATGAGCCATAT
TCAACGGGAAACGTCGAGGCCGCGATTAAATTCCAACATGGATGCTGATTTATATGGGTATAAATGGGCT
CGCGATAATGTCGGGCAATCAGGTGCGACAATCTATCGCTTGTATGGGAAGCCCGATGCGCCAGAGTTGT
TTCTGAAACATGGCAAAGGTAGCGTTGCCAATGATGTTACAGATGAGATGGTCAGACTAAACTGGCTGAC
GGAATTTATGCCTCTTCCGACCATCAAGCATTTTATCCGTACTCCTGATGATGCATGGTTACTCACCACT
GCGATCCCCGGAAAAACAGCATTCCAGGTATTAGAAGAATATCCTGATTCAGGTGAAAATATTGTTGATG
CGCTGGCAGTGTTCCTGCGCCGGTTGCATTCGATTCCTGTTTGTAATTGTCCTTTTAACAGCGATCGCGT
ATTTCGTCTCGCTCAGGCGCAATCACGAATGAATAACGGTTTGGTTGATGCGAGTGATTTTGATGACGAG
CGTAATGGCTGGCCTGTTGAACAAGTCTGGAAAGAAATGCATAAACTTTTGCCATTCTCACCGGATTCAG
TCGTCACTCATGGTGATTTCTCACTTGATAACCTTATTTTTGACGAGGGGAAATTAATAGGTTGTATTGA
TGTTGGACGAGTCGGAATCGCAGACCGATACCAGGATCTTGCCATCCTATGGAACTGCCTCGGTGAGTTT
TCTCCTTCATTACAGAAACGGCTTTTTCAAAAATATGGTATTGATAATCCTGATATGAATAAATTGCAGT
TTCATTTGATGCTCGATGAGTTTTTCTAATCAGAATTGGTTAATTGGTTGTAACACTGGCAGAGCATTAC
GCTGACTTGACGGGACGGCGCAAGCTCATGACCAAAATCCCTTAACGTGAGTTACGCGTCGTTCCACTGA
GCGTCAGACCCCGTAGAAAAGATCAAAGGATCTTCTTGAGATCCTTTTTTTCTGCGCGTAATCTGCTGCT
TGCAAACAAAAAAACCACCGCTACCAGCGGTGGTTTGTTTGCCGGATCAAGAGCTACCAACTCTTTTTCC
GAAGGTAACTGGCTTCAGCAGAGCGCAGATACCAAATACTGTTCTTCTAGTGTAGCCGTAGTTAGGCCAC
CACTTCAAGAACTCTGTAGCACCGCCTACATACCTCGCTCTGCTAATCCTGTTACCAGTGGCTGCTGCCA
GTGGCGATAAGTCGTGTCTTACCGGGTTGGACTCAAGACGATAGTTACCGGATAAGGCGCAGCGGTCGGG
CTGAACGGGGGGTTCGTGCACACAGCCCAGCTTGGAGCGAACGACCTACACCGAACTGAGATACCTACAG
CGTGAGCTATGAGAAAGCGCCACGCTTCCCGAAGGGAGAAAGGCGGACAGGTATCCGGTAAGCGGCAGGG
TCGGAACAGGAGAGCGCACGAGGGAGCTTCCAGGGGGAAACGCCTGGTATCTTTATAGTCCTGTCGGGTT
TCGCCACCTCTGACTTGAGCGTCGATTTTTGTGATGCTCGTCAGGGGGGCGGAGCCTATGGAAAAACGCC
AGCAACGCGGCCTTTTTACGGTTCCTGGCCTTTTGCTGGCCTTTTGCTCACATGTTCTTTCCTGCGTTAT
CCCCTGATTCTGTGGATAACCGTATTACCGCCTTTGAGTGAGCTGATACCGCTCGCCGCAGCCGAACGAC
CGAGCGCAGCGAGTCAGTGAGCGAGGAAGCGGAAGAGCGCCCAATACGCAAACCGCCTCTCCCCGCGCGT
TGGCCGATTCATTAATGCAGCTGGCACGACAGGTTTCCCGACTGGAAAGCGGGCAGTGAGCGCAACGCAA
TTAATACGCGTACCGCTAGCCAGGAAGAGTTTGTAGAAACGCAAAAAGGCCATCCGTCAGGATGGCCTTC
TGCTTAGTTTGATGCCTGGCAGTTTATGGCGGGCGTCCTGCCCGCCACCCTCCGGGCCGTTGCTTCACAA
CGTTCAAATCCGCTCCCGGCGGATTTGTCCTACTCAGGAGAGCGTTCACCGACAAACAACAGATAAAACG
AAAGGCCCAGTCTTCCGACTGAGCCTTTCGTTTTATTTGATGCCTGGCAGTTCCCTACTCTCGCGTTAAC
GCTAGCATGGATGTTTTCCCAGTCACGACGTTGTAAAACGACGGCCAGTCTTAAGCTCGGGCCC
Features (pLannotate 1.2.2; 10 found; start..end, strand, type, name):
      1..100     +  protein_bind   attL1: mutant version of attL; recombination site for the Gateway® LR reaction LR Clonase™
    106..1956    +  CDS            SLC2A12: GTR12_HUMAN - Also known as GLUT12 From Homo sapiens (Human).
   1961..2060    -  protein_bind   attL2: mutant version of attL; recombination site for the Gateway® LR reaction LR Clonase™
   2078..2096    -  promoter       T7 promoter: promoter for bacteriophage T7 RNA polymerase
   2230..3039    +  CDS            KanR: aminoglycoside phosphotransferase; aph(3')-Ia; confers resistance to kanamycin in bacteria or G418 (Geneticin®) in eukaryotes
   3186..3774    +  rep_origin     ori: high-copy-number ColE1/pMB1/pBR322/pUC origin of replication
   3957..4049    +  CDS            lacI (fragment): lac repressor; lacI; The lac repressor binds to the lac operator to inhibit transcription in E. coli. This inhibition can be relieved by adding lactose or isopropyl-β-D-thiogalactopyranoside (IPTG).
   4104..4131    -  terminator     rrnB T2 terminator: transcription terminator T2 from the E. coli rrnB gene
   4263..4306    +  terminator     rrnB T1 terminator: Escherichia coli rrnB; transcription terminator T1 from the E. coli rrnB gene
   4353..4389    -  CDS            lacZα (fragment): LacZα fragment of β-galactosidase; lacZ fragment
