[The description below was written by a language model from this plasmid's Addgene catalogue record and pLannotate feature annotations shown in this document.]
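Description:
pDONR221-SLC2A12_STOP is a Gateway entry clone built on the pDONR221 backbone, carrying a codon-optimized open reading frame for human SLC2A12 (also known as GLUT12), a member of the solute carrier family of facilitative sugar transporters. The sequenced plasmid is about 4.4 kb. It is maintained in E. coli through a high-copy ColE1/pUC-type origin and selected with kanamycin via an aminoglycoside phosphotransferase (KanR) gene. Although the catalogue lists the vector type as mammalian expression, the feature table shows no eukaryotic promoter or polyadenylation signal upstream or downstream of the ORF, so the plasmid itself serves as a shuttle for the coding sequence rather than as an expression vector.

The roughly 1.85 kb SLC2A12 coding sequence sits between attL1 and attL2 sites, the recombination sites recognised in the Gateway LR reaction. This lets the ORF be transferred directionally and in frame into any attR-containing destination vector of the user's choice. This version retains a stop codon at the end of the ORF, so it suits native or N-terminally tagged expression and not C-terminal fusions; a companion clone without the stop codon exists for the latter. Flanking backbone elements include rrnB T1 and T2 transcription terminators, which insulate the insert from read-through transcription in bacteria, a T7 promoter adjacent to attL2 in reverse orientation, and short residual lacI and lacZα fragments that have no functional role. The plasmid belongs to a consortium-wide collection of SLC transporter clones intended to support systematic study of these transporters for drug discovery.
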