Addgene plasmid #161233: pDONR221-SLC2A12_STOP
Purpose: Gateway entry clone with codon-optimized ORF sequence for subcloning into custom expression vectors. Contains a STOP codon at the end of the codon-optimized ORF sequence.
Depositing lab: RESOLUTE Consortium & Giulio Superti-Furga. Depositing organization: CeMM Research Center for Molecular Medicine. Publication: The RESOLUTE consortium: unlocking SLC transporters for drug discovery. Superti-Furga G, Lackner D, Wiedmer T, Ingles-Prieto A, Barbosa B, Girardi E, Goldmann U, Gurtl B, Klavins K, Klimek C, Lindinger S, Lineiro-Retes E, Muller AC, Onstein S, Redinger G, Reil D, Sedlyarov V, Wolf G, Crawford M, Everley R, ... Steppan CM. Nat Rev Drug Discov. 2020 Jul;19(7):429-430. doi: 10.1038/d41573-020-00056-6. PubMed 32265506.
Backbone
  Vector backbone: pDONR221
  Backbone manufacturer: ThermoFisher Scientific
  Backbone size w/o insert (bp): 2550
  Vector type: Mammalian Expression
Growth in bacteria
  Bacterial resistance: Kanamycin, 50 μg/mL
  Growth temperature: 37°C
  Growth strain: NEB Stable
  Copy number: High Copy
Gene/Insert
  Gene/Insert name: SLC2A12 (alt name: GLUT12, GLUT8)
  Species: H. sapiens (human)
  Insert size (bp): 1854
  Entrez Gene: SLC2A12 (a.k.a. GLUT12, GLUT8)
  Cloning method: Gateway Cloning
  Sequencing primers: 5′ M13-fwd; 3′ M13-rev
Terms and licenses: Academic/Nonprofit Terms; Industry Terms
Depositor comments: This plasmid contains a STOP codon at the end of the codon-optimized ORF. For the version of this plasmid that does not contain a STOP codon, please see Addgene plasmid 132067 For more information on the full Resolute plasmid collection, please see www.addgene.org/depositor-collections/re-solute/. Please provide your feedback on this plasmid to the RESOLUTE consortium by filling out their RESOLUTE repository feedback form: https://forms.office.com/Pages/ResponsePage.aspx?id=0e05yklzmkS7rjFGQL4N7z4feCLQvEJAmVcOCM_u885UN1JJRko0Ukg4TVQwNTZLOUxPQVJWT1NHUCQlQCN0PWcu
How to cite: pDONR221-SLC2A12_STOP was a gift from RESOLUTE Consortium & Giulio Superti-Furga (Addgene plasmid # 161233 ; http://n2t.net/addgene:161233 ; RRID:Addgene_161233)
