>Addgene plasmid #161233 | pDONR221-SLC2A12_STOP | depositor partial sequence | sequence record 312401 | Codon-optimized ORF of SLC2A12
ATGGTGCCTGTGGAGAATACCGAGGGCCCATCCCTGCTGAACCAGAAGGGCACCGCCGTGGAGACAGAGG
GAAGCGGATCCAGGCACCCACCTTGGGCCAGAGGCTGCGGCATGTTCACCTTTCTGAGCTCCGTGACAGC
AGCCGTGTCCGGACTGCTGGTGGGATACGAGCTGGGCATCATCTCTGGCGCCCTGCTGCAGATCAAGACC
CTGCTGGCCCTGAGCTGTCACGAGCAGGAGATGGTGGTGTCTAGCCTGGTCATCGGCGCCCTGCTGGCAT
CCCTGACCGGAGGCGTGCTGATCGACAGATATGGCCGGAGAACAGCCATCATCCTGTCCTCTTGCCTGCT
GGGCCTGGGCTCTCTGGTGCTGATCCTGTCTCTGAGCTACACCGTGCTGATCGTGGGCCGCATCGCCATC
GGCGTGTCCATCTCTCTGAGCTCCATCGCCACATGCGTGTACATCGCAGAGATCGCACCTCAGCACAGGA
GGGGACTGCTGGTGAGCCTGAATGAGCTGATGATCGTGATCGGCATCCTGTCCGCCTACATCTCTAATTA
TGCCTTCGCCAACGTGTTTCACGGCTGGAAGTACATGTTCGGACTGGTCATCCCACTGGGCGTGCTGCAG
GCAATCGCCATGTATTTCCTGCCACCCAGCCCTCGGTTCCTGGTCATGAAGGGACAGGAGGGAGCAGCAT
CTAAGGTGCTGGGCCGGCTGAGAGCCCTGAGCGACACCACAGAGGAGCTGACCGTGATCAAGTCTAGCCT
GAAGGATGAGTACCAGTATAGCTTCTGGGACCTGTTTAGATCCAAGGATAACATGAGGACCCGCATCATG
ATCGGCCTGACACTGGTGTTCTTTGTGCAGATCACCGGCCAGCCAAATATCCTGTTCTACGCCTCCACAG
TGCTGAAGTCTGTGGGCTTTCAGAGCAACGAGGCAGCATCTCTGGCAAGCACCGGAGTGGGCGTGGTGAA
AGTGATCTCTACCATCCCAGCCACACTGCTGGTGGACCACGTGGGCAGCAAGACATTTCTGTGCATCGGC
TCCTCTGTGATGGCCGCCTCCCTGGTGACCATGGGCATCGTGAATCTGAACATCCACATGAATTTCACAC
ACATCTGTAGGTCCCACAATTCTATCAACCAGAGCCTGGACGAGTCCGTGATCTACGGCCCCGGCAACCT
GTCCACCAACAATAACACACTGCGGGATCACTTTAAGGGCATCAGCTCCCACTCTAGATCTAGCCTGATG
CCTCTGAGGAATGACGTGGATAAGAGGGGAGAGACCACAAGCGCCTCCCTGCTGAACGCAGGACTGAGCC
ACACCGAGTACCAGATCGTGACAGACCCAGGCGATGTGCCCGCCTTCCTGAAGTGGCTGAGCCTGGCCTC
CCTGCTGGTGTATGTGGCCGCCTTTAGCATCGGCCTGGGCCCTATGCCATGGCTGGTGCTGTCCGAGATC
TTCCCAGGAGGAATCAGGGGAAGAGCAATGGCACTGACCTCCTCTATGAATTGGGGCATCAACCTGCTGA
TCTCCCTGACATTCCTGACCGTGACAGATCTGATCGGCCTGCCTTGGGTGTGCTTTATCTACACCATCAT
GTCTCTGGCCAGCCTGCTGTTCGTGGTCATGTTTATCCCAGAGACAAAGGGCTGCTCCCTGGAGCAGATC
TCTATGGAGCTGGCCAAGGTGAACTACGTGAAGAACAACATCTGTTTCATGAGCCACCACCAGGAGGAGC
TGGTGCCCAAGCAGCCTCAGAAGCGGAAGCCACAGGAGCAGCTGCTGGAGTGCAACAAGCTGTGCGGAAG
GGGACAGTCTAGGCAGCTGAGCCCCGAGACCTAA
